Addgene plasmid #111585: pAAV-EWB-DIO-myriRFP670V5-P2A-post-eGRASP
Purpose: An AAV vector that expresses double floxed myristoylated iRFP670 with V5 tag and post-eGRASP linked by self-cleaving P2A peptide under the Ef1a promoter.
Depositing lab: Bong-Kiun Kaang. Depositing organization: Seoul National University. Publication: Interregional synaptic maps among engram cells underlie memory formation. Choi JH, Sim SE, Kim JI, Choi DI, Oh J, Ye S, Lee J, Kim T, Ko HG, Lim CS, Kaang BK. Science. 2018 Apr 27;360(6387):430-435. doi: 10.1126/science.aas9204. PubMed 29700265.
Backbone
  Vector backbone: pAAV
  Backbone size w/o insert (bp): 5293
  Total vector size (bp): 7399
  Vector type: AAV
Growth in bacteria
  Bacterial resistance: Ampicillin, 100 μg/mL
  Growth temperature: 37°C
  Growth strain: NEB Stable
  Copy number: Unknown
Gene/Insert
  Gene/Insert name: myriRFP670V5-P2A-post-eGRASP
  Insert size (bp): 2106
  Promoter: Ef1a
  Cloning method: Restriction Enzyme; 5′ cloning site NcoI (not destroyed); 3′ cloning site AscI (not destroyed)
  Sequencing primers: 5′ None; 3′ None
Terms and licenses: Academic/Nonprofit Terms; Industry Terms: Not Available to Industry
How to cite: pAAV-EWB-DIO-myriRFP670V5-P2A-post-eGRASP was a gift from Bong-Kiun Kaang (Addgene plasmid # 111585 ; http://n2t.net/addgene:111585 ; RRID:Addgene_111585)
