[The description below was written by a language model from this plasmid's Addgene catalogue record and pLannotate feature annotations shown in this document.]
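Description:
pAAV-EWB-DIO-myriRFP670V5-P2A-post-eGRASP is an adeno-associated virus transfer plasmid of about 7.4 kb, built on a pAAV backbone, for Cre-dependent expression of a two-part cargo in mammalian cells. It is propagated in E. coli using a high-copy ColE1/pUC-type origin and ampicillin resistance (bla), and it also carries an f1/M13 phage origin. The expression cassette lies between AAV2 inverted terminal repeats, which allow it to be packaged into recombinant AAV particles. The depositor sequence shows two full ITRs. In the 10 nt shorter NGS-derived sequence, the upstream ITR is annotated only as fragments, which is common for these repeat structures.

The human EF-1α promoter with its intron drives transcription, and a WPRE and bovine growth hormone polyadenylation signal follow the cassette to improve transcript stability and processing. Between them, the 2.1 kb insert sits in reverse orientation, flanked by paired lox2272 and loxP sites in opposing orientation (a DIO/FLEx arrangement). Cre recombinase therefore inverts the coding sequence and locks it into the sense orientation, restricting expression to Cre-positive cells. The open reading frame encodes myristoylated, V5-tagged iRFP670, a membrane-targeted near-infrared fluorescent protein that requires biliverdin. It is joined through a self-cleaving P2A peptide to post-eGRASP. The annotation software detects an immunoglobulin kappa-like segment, an Abl-like fragment and a neuroligin-like fragment within the post-eGRASP region, but the record does not define the component's architecture. The associated publication concerns mapping synaptic connections between engram cells, which suggests the construct is used to label defined postsynaptic neurons while supplying the postsynaptic half of the eGRASP system.
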