Features (pLannotate 1.2.2; 26 found; start..end, strand, type, name):
      1..141     -  repeat_region  AAV2 ITR: inverted terminal repeat of adeno-associated virus serotype 2 inverted
    169..235     +  CDS            small t antigen (fragment): SV40 (simian virus 40) small t antigen
    261..472     +  promoter       EF-1α core promoter: core promoter for human elongation factor EF-1α
    473..581     +  intron         EF-1α intron A (fragment): intron upstream of the start codon of human EF-1α
   1207..1410    +  intron         EF-1α intron A: truncated intron upstream of the start codon of human EF-1α
   1426..1443    +  misc_feature   MCS (fragment): pUC18/19 multiple cloning site
   1450..1483    +  protein_bind   lox2272: Cre-mediated recombination occurs in the 8-bp core sequence (GGATACTT). lox2272 sites are compatible with each other, but incompatible with loxP or loxN sites (Lee and Saito, 1988). Cre recombinase
   1484..1533    -  intron         β-globin intron (fragment): internally truncated intron from human β-globin
   1534..1567    +  protein_bind   loxP: Cre-mediated recombination occurs in the 8-bp core sequence (GCATACAT). Cre recombinase
   1606..2175    -  CDS            NLGN4X (fragment): NLGNX_MACMU - Also known as NLGN4. Experimental evidence at transcript level: Swiss-Prot protein existence level 2. Putative neuronal cell surface protein involved in cell-cell- interactions. From Macaca mulatta (Rhesus macaque).
   2326..2508    -  CDS            ABL (fragment): ABL_FSVHY - Experimental evidence at transcript level: Swiss-Prot protein existence level 2. From Feline sarcoma virus (strain Hardy-Zuckerman 2).
   2524..2583    -  CDS            KV3A6_MOUSE (fragment): Experimental evidence at protein level: Swiss-Prot protein existence level 1. From Mus musculus (Mouse).
   2698..3627    -  CDS            iRFP670: iRFP670 is a basic (constitutively fluorescent) near ir fluorescent protein published in 2013, derived from Rhodopseudomonas palustris CGA009. It has low acid sensitivity. It requires the cofactor biliverdin for fluorescence.
   3692..3725    -  protein_bind   lox2272: Cre-mediated recombination occurs in the 8-bp core sequence (GGATACTT). lox2272 sites are compatible with each other, but incompatible with loxP or loxN sites (Lee and Saito, 1988). Cre recombinase
   3726..3775    -  intron         β-globin intron (fragment): internally truncated intron from human β-globin
   3776..3809    -  protein_bind   loxP: Cre-mediated recombination occurs in the 8-bp core sequence (GCATACAT). Cre recombinase
   3829..4417    +  misc_feature   WPRE: woodchuck hepatitis virus posttranscriptional regulatory element
   4430..4654    +  polyA_signal   bGH poly(A) signal: bovine growth hormone polyadenylation signal
   4662..4802    +  repeat_region  AAV2 ITR: inverted terminal repeat of adeno-associated virus serotype 2 inverted
   4807..4858    -  misc_feature   bom (fragment): basis of mobility region from pBR322
   4877..5257    +  rep_origin     M13 ori (sequence partly withheld): M13 bacteriophage origin of replication; arrow indicates direction of (+) strand synthesis
   5333..5382    -  misc_feature   bom (fragment): basis of mobility region from pBR322
   5484..5519    -  CDS            rop (fragment): Rop protein, which maintains plasmids at low copy number; rop
   5614..5718    +  promoter       AmpR promoter: bla
   5719..6579    +  CDS            AmpR: β-lactamase; bla; confers resistance to ampicillin, carbenicillin, and related antibiotics
   6750..7338    +  rep_origin     ori: high-copy-number ColE1/pMB1/pBR322/pUC origin of replication
>Addgene plasmid #111585 | pAAV-EWB-DIO-myriRFP670V5-P2A-post-eGRASP | depositor full sequence | sequence record 209571 | pAAV-EWB-DIO-myriRFP670V5-P2A-post-eGRASP sequence 7399 bps
CCTGCAGGCAGCTGCGCGCTCGCTCGCTCACTGAGGCCGCCCGGGCAAAGCCCGGGCGTCGGGCGACCTT
TGGTCGCCCGGCCTCAGTGAGCGAGCGAGCGCGCAGAGAGGGAGTGGCCAACTCCATCACTAGGGGTTCC
TGCGGCCGCACGCGTAAGCTTTGCAAAGATGGATAAAGTTTTAAACAGAGAGGAATCTTTGCAGCTAATG
GACCTTCTAGGTCTTGAAAGGAGTGGGAATTGGCTCCGGTGCCCGTCAGTGGGCAGAGCGCACATCGCCC
ACAGTCCCCGAGAAGTTGGGGGGAGGGGTCGGCAATTGAACCGGTGCCTAGAGAAGGTGGCGCGGGGTAA
ACTGGGAAAGTGATGTCGTGTACTGGCTCCGCCTTTTTCCCGAGGGTGGGGGAGAACCGTATATAAGTGC
AGTAGTCGCCGTGAACGTTCTTTTTCGCAACGGGTTTGCCGCCAGAACACAGGTAAGTGCCGTGTGTGGT
TCCCGCGGGCCTGGCCTCTTTACGGGTTATGGCCCTTGCGTGCCTTGAATTACTTCCACTGGCTGCAGTA
CGTGATTCTTGATCCCGAGCTTCGGGTTGGAAGTGGGTGGGAGAGTTCGAGGCCTTGCGCTTAAGGAGCC
CCTTCGCCTCGTGCTTGAGTTGAGGCCTGGCCTGGGCGCTGGGGCCGCCGCGTGCGAATCTGGTGGCACC
TTCGCGCCTGTCTCGCTGCTTTCGATAAGTCTCTAGCCATTTAAAATTTTTGATGACCTGCTGCGACGCT
TTTTTTCTGGCAAGATAGTCTTGTAAATGCGGGCCAAGATCTGCACACTGGTATTTCGGTTTTTGGGGCC
GCGGGCGGCGACGGGGCCCGTGCGTCCCAGCGCACATGTTCGGCGAGGCGGGGCCTGCGAGCGCGGCCAC
CGAGAATCGGACGGGGGTAGTCTCAAGCTGGCCGGCCTGCTCTGGTGCCTGGCCTCGCGCCGCCGTGTAT
CGCCCCGCCCTGGGCGGCAAGGCTGGCCCGGTCGGCACCAGTTGCGTGAGCGGAAAGATGGCCGCTTCCC
GGCCCTGCTGCAGGGAGCTCAAAATGGAGGACGCGGCGCTCGGGAGAGCGGGCGGGTGAGTCACCCACAC
AAAGGAAAAGGGCCTTTCCGTCCTCAGCCGTCGCTTCATGTGACTCCACGGAGTACCGGGCGCCGTCCAG
GCACCTCGATTAGTTCTCGAGCTTTTGGAGTACGTCGTCTTTAGGTTGGGGGGAGGGGTTTTATGCGATG
GAGTTTCCCCACACTGAGTGGGTGGAGACTGAAGTTAGGCCAGCTTGGCACTTGATGTAATTCTCCTTGG
AATTTGCCCTTTTTGAGTTTGGATCTTGGTTCATTCTCAAGCCTCAGACAGTGGTTCAAAGTTTTTTTCT
TCCATTTCAGGTGTCGTGAGGTACCGGATCCTCTAGAGTCGACTCCGGAATAACTTCGTATAGGATACTT
TATACGAAGTTATGCAGAATGGTAGCTGGATTGTAGCTGCTATTAGCAATATGAAACCTCTTAATAACTT
CGTATAGCATACATTATACGAAGTTATGGCGCGCCTTAGCTGTGGGAGTGGGGGTGTGGATGCGGATGAG
GGAGAGTATTATTCTGTCCACCAGTGAATGTGTTGAAAGTGTGGAGAGGCTGGATTCCTGGAATAGTGTT
GGGAATCATGGTTATGGTATTGGGTGTCATCAGGGGAATGTCGTCTGGGCTTCGGCGCATTGCCAGGGTA
TAGTCCGGAGGGCATGCTGTCCTCAGCACCACCTCATGGGGATGGATGGATTCACACTCGTGGTCCAGGT
CTGTGTGTTTCATCTGAAGACTCATGATCTCCTCCTCAGGTGCGTGCGTAAGATCATTGGTTGTAGTTCG
TTGCGGACTACATCTCCTATGTACGTCGTGGCGCCTTTTGTCCTTCTTGTAATAGAGGGCCGCGAAAGCC
AGAATGTTCAGGAAAAGCAGGGAAGCTCCTACAGCTATGGTCACGGACAGCTCTGTGCTGTAGTCCCTTT
GGTCTACGCTAAATGGACTAGGCTGTTGTTTGGGGTCGTCTTGCTTAGCGGTTGGAAATGCGCTGGTCAC
AGGGGTTGAGTTTTTCCGAGTTGGTCGAAGGGTGATGTCAGTGCTTGGGACCTTGGTGGTTGTACTTGTG
TATTGGCTGATGTCATTGAGGTTATGCAAGTGGGGCACCAGCTCGAGGGTACCGCTTCCGCCTCCGGAGC
CTCCTCCTGTGATTCCAGCAGCGTTCACGTACTCGTGCAGCACCATGTGGTCTCTTCCGGAGCCTCCTCC
GCTGCCTCCACCGGTGCTGTTGACAGGTGTGATGTAGTTGCTAGGGACCCAGCCCTGGCCGTTCTTGGTC
TGGGCCTCGCACCACTCGCCGTTGTGGTTGTAGCCCAGGACTCTCAGCTTCTCGCCCTTGGTGATGCTCA
GGGTGTTGTCGCCAGAGGCGACGAAGTCGTACAGGGCGACGAACAGGTTAGGGTCGTTGCCTCCGACCGG
TGCGTCGCCGGTGCTGCCGGGCACCCAGAGCAGCAGCACCCATAGCAGGAGGGTGTCGGTCTCAGGTCCA
GGGTTCTCCTCCACGTCTCCAGCCTGCTTCAGCAGGCTGAAGTTAGTAGCTCCGCTTCCTGTAGAGTCCA
GTCCCAGCAGAGGATTAGGGATAGGCTTGCCGGATCCGCGTTGGTGGTGGGCGGCGGTGAAGTGCAGCGA
TAAGAAGTCGGCGAACATTTCGGCCGCGACGCGCTGCGCCATCGGCACGGCACGCGGCTCGTAATGATGA
CAGATGATCAATCCCCATAGCGTGCCGTCAATGATGATCGACAGCGACATCGAGGCGCTGACGCCCATGT
TCCGCAGAAATTCGAGATGGCAGGGCGAGATGCTGCGCAGGTGCGCGAACGACAGATCGAGCGCGGCGCC
GGAGGCGTCGTGCTCGGGCACGATCCGGCTGCTGATGCCGCGCGAATCCGAGACCACGCGGATCGCGTTC
TTCAAGTACAGTAGCCGCGCCTGCTGCGGGACCAGCGACGCCGGAAAGTGCTGACCGAGAAAGCTCTCGA
GGTCGCTGCGCTTCGCCTCGCCGATCACCATCCCGGAGCCGTCGTCCGCGAAGCGGTACAACATCACGCG
GTGATAGCCGAGCATCGCCTGCAGATAGCGCGGCACCCGTGCGGCCATCTCTTCGAGCGACTTCAGTTCT
TTGGTGCGCGCGATGATCTGCCGCGTCAGCCGCAGCGGATTGTCGGCCTGTTCGGCCGCCGCAGGCTCGA
ACTCGATGATCGATGTACCGTCATGGCGATGCAGTGAGATGTCGAAGGTGCGGCCGGTCAGGCCGTCGCG
CCAACCGAAGATCAGCGCCGGTCGCTTTGGATCGGAGGACTGCGCCAGTGCGTTGCGCAGCGCATGGGCT
TCGGTCTCGCCGAAGTAATCGGCGAGTAGCTCACCGACCCGCGGAGTTTCGCGTCCAAAGAACGCGCCGG
CATTTTCCGTAATGCGCGTGATCCGCACCGCCTGCGCGTCGCAGGCTAGCAGGCAGCCGCACGGCTGAAT
GCTGCCGGGGATGTGGATCGGCTCGCGATCGCAGGAGGTGAGATCGACCTTACGCGCAGAGCCTCCTGTC
AGCTTGGTAGCCTCCTTGTCCTTACACTGCACACAGCCCATGGTGGCTAGAATAACTTCGTATAAAGTAT
CCTATACGAAGTTATTTGCCTTAACCCAGAAATTATCACTGTTATTCTTTAGAATGGTGCAAAGAATAAC
TTCGTATAATGTATGCTATACGAAGTTATGAATTCCTGCAGCCCCGATAATCAACCTCTGGATTACAAAA
TTTGTGAAAGATTGACTGGTATTCTTAACTATGTTGCTCCTTTTACGCTATGTGGATACGCTGCTTTAAT
GCCTTTGTATCATGCTATTGCTTCCCGTATGGCTTTCATTTTCTCCTCCTTGTATAAATCCTGGTTGCTG
TCTCTTTATGAGGAGTTGTGGCCCGTTGTCAGGCAACGTGGCGTGGTGTGCACTGTGTTTGCTGACGCAA
CCCCCACTGGTTGGGGCATTGCCACCACCTGTCAGCTCCTTTCCGGGACTTTCGCTTTCCCCCTCCCTAT
TGCCACGGCGGAACTCATCGCCGCCTGCCTTGCCCGCTGCTGGACAGGGGCTCGGCTGTTGGGCACTGAC
AATTCCGTGGTGTTGTCGGGGAAATCATCGTCCTTTCCTTGGCTGCTCGCCTGTGTTGCCACCTGGATTC
TGCGCGGGACGTCCTTCTGCTACGTCCCTTCGGCCCTCAATCCAGCGGACCTTCCTTCCCGCGGCCTGCT
GCCGGCTCTGCGGCCTCTTCCGCGTCTTCGCCTTCGCCCTCAGACGAGTCGGATCTCCCTTTGGGCCGCC
TCCCCGCATCGGGGGGATCCTGTGCCTTCTAGTTGCCAGCCATCTGTTGTTTGCCCCTCCCCCGTGCCTT
CCTTGACCCTGGAAGGTGCCACTCCCACTGTCCTTTCCTAATAAAATGAGGAAATTGCATCGCATTGTCT
GAGTAGGTGTCATTCTATTCTGGGGGGTGGGGTGGGGCAGGACAGCAAGGGGGAGGATTGGGAAGACAAT
AGCAGGCATGCTGGGGATGCGGTGGGCTCTATGGCGGCCGCAGGAACCCCTAGTGATGGAGTTGGCCACT
CCCTCTCTGCGCGCTCGCTCGCTCACTGAGGCCGGGCGACCAAAGGTCGCCCGACGCCCGGGCTTTGCCC
GGGCGGCCTCAGTGAGCGAGCGAGCGCGCAGCTGCCTGCAGGGGCGCCTGATGCGGTATTTTCTCCTTAC
GCATCTGTGCGGTATTTCACACCGCATA
[142 nt withheld, positions 4859-5000]
C
[141 nt withheld, positions 5002-5142]
CCTTTGACGTTGGAGTCCACGTTCTTT
[37 nt withheld, positions 5170-5206]
ACCCTATCTCGGGCTATTCTTTTGATTTATAAGGGATTTTGCCGATTTCGGCCTATTGGTTAAAAAATGA
GCTGATTTAACAAAAATTTAACGCGAATTTTAACAAAATATTAACGTTTACAATTTTATGGTGCACTCTC
AGTACAATCTGCTCTGATGCCGCATAGTTAAGCCAGCCCCGACACCCGCCAACACCCGCTGACGCGCCCT
GACGGGCTTGTCTGCTCCCGGCATCCGCTTACAGACAAGCTGTGACCGTCTCCGGGAGCTGCATGTGTCA
GAGGTTTTCACCGTCATCACCGAAACGCGCGAGACGAAAGGGCCTCGTGATACGCCTATTTTTATAGGTT
AATGTCATGATAATAATGGTTTCTTAGACGTCAGGTGGCACTTTTCGGGGAAATGTGCGCGGAACCCCTA
TTTGTTTATTTTTCTAAATACATTCAAATATGTATCCGCTCATGAGACAATAACCCTGATAAATGCTTCA
ATAATATTGAAAAAGGAAGAGTATGAGTATTCAACATTTCCGTGTCGCCCTTATTCCCTTTTTTGCGGCA
TTTTGCCTTCCTGTTTTTGCTCACCCAGAAACGCTGGTGAAAGTAAAAGATGCTGAAGATCAGTTGGGTG
CACGAGTGGGTTACATCGAACTGGATCTCAACAGCGGTAAGATCCTTGAGAGTTTTCGCCCCGAAGAACG
TTTTCCAATGATGAGCACTTTTAAAGTTCTGCTATGTGGCGCGGTATTATCCCGTATTGACGCCGGGCAA
GAGCAACTCGGTCGCCGCATACACTATTCTCAGAATGACTTGGTTGAGTACTCACCAGTCACAGAAAAGC
ATCTTACGGATGGCATGACAGTAAGAGAATTATGCAGTGCTGCCATAACCATGAGTGATAACACTGCGGC
CAACTTACTTCTGACAACGATCGGAGGACCGAAGGAGCTAACCGCTTTTTTGCACAACATGGGGGATCAT
GTAACTCGCCTTGATCGTTGGGAACCGGAGCTGAATGAAGCCATACCAAACGACGAGCGTGACACCACGA
TGCCTGTAGCAATGGCAACAACGTTGCGCAAACTATTAACTGGCGAACTACTTACTCTAGCTTCCCGGCA
ACAATTAATAGACTGGATGGAGGCGGATAAAGTTGCAGGACCACTTCTGCGCTCGGCCCTTCCGGCTGGC
TGGTTTATTGCTGATAAATCTGGAGCCGGTGAGCGTGGGTCTCGCGGTATCATTGCAGCACTGGGGCCAG
ATGGTAAGCCCTCCCGTATCGTAGTTATCTACACGACGGGGAGTCAGGCAACTATGGATGAACGAAATAG
ACAGATCGCTGAGATAGGTGCCTCACTGATTAAGCATTGGTAACTGTCAGACCAAGTTTACTCATATATA
CTTTAGATTGATTTAAAACTTCATTTTTAATTTAAAAGGATCTAGGTGAAGATCCTTTTTGATAATCTCA
TGACCAAAATCCCTTAACGTGAGTTTTCGTTCCACTGAGCGTCAGACCCCGTAGAAAAGATCAAAGGATC
TTCTTGAGATCCTTTTTTTCTGCGCGTAATCTGCTGCTTGCAAACAAAAAAACCACCGCTACCAGCGGTG
GTTTGTTTGCCGGATCAAGAGCTACCAACTCTTTTTCCGAAGGTAACTGGCTTCAGCAGAGCGCAGATAC
CAAATACTGTCCTTCTAGTGTAGCCGTAGTTAGGCCACCACTTCAAGAACTCTGTAGCACCGCCTACATA
CCTCGCTCTGCTAATCCTGTTACCAGTGGCTGCTGCCAGTGGCGATAAGTCGTGTCTTACCGGGTTGGAC
TCAAGACGATAGTTACCGGATAAGGCGCAGCGGTCGGGCTGAACGGGGGGTTCGTGCACACAGCCCAGCT
TGGAGCGAACGACCTACACCGAACTGAGATACCTACAGCGTGAGCTATGAGAAAGCGCCACGCTTCCCGA
AGGGAGAAAGGCGGACAGGTATCCGGTAAGCGGCAGGGTCGGAACAGGAGAGCGCACGAGGGAGCTTCCA
GGGGGAAACGCCTGGTATCTTTATAGTCCTGTCGGGTTTCGCCACCTCTGACTTGAGCGTCGATTTTTGT
GATGCTCGTCAGGGGGGCGGAGCCTATGGAAAAACGCCAGCAACGCGGCCTTTTTACGGTTCCTGGCCTT
TTGCTGGCCTTTTGCTCACATGT
