Features (pLannotate 1.2.2; 25 found; start..end, strand, type, name):
      1..1179    +  promoter       EF-1α promoter: strong constitutive promoter for human elongation factor EF-1α
   1186..1203    +  misc_feature   MCS (fragment): pUC18/19 multiple cloning site
   1210..1243    +  protein_bind   lox2272: Cre-mediated recombination occurs in the 8-bp core sequence (GGATACTT). lox2272 sites are compatible with each other, but incompatible with loxP or loxN sites (Lee and Saito, 1988). Cre recombinase
   1244..1293    -  intron         β-globin intron (fragment): internally truncated intron from human β-globin
   1294..1327    +  protein_bind   loxP: Cre-mediated recombination occurs in the 8-bp core sequence (GCATACAT). Cre recombinase
   1366..1935    -  CDS            NLGN4X (fragment): NLGNX_MACMU - Also known as NLGN4. Experimental evidence at transcript level: Swiss-Prot protein existence level 2. Putative neuronal cell surface protein involved in cell-cell- interactions. From Macaca mulatta (Rhesus macaque).
   2086..2268    -  CDS            ABL (fragment): ABL_FSVHY - Experimental evidence at transcript level: Swiss-Prot protein existence level 2. From Feline sarcoma virus (strain Hardy-Zuckerman 2).
   2284..2343    -  CDS            KV3A6_MOUSE (fragment): Experimental evidence at protein level: Swiss-Prot protein existence level 1. From Mus musculus (Mouse).
   2458..3387    -  CDS            iRFP670: iRFP670 is a basic (constitutively fluorescent) near ir fluorescent protein published in 2013, derived from Rhodopseudomonas palustris CGA009. It has low acid sensitivity. It requires the cofactor biliverdin for fluorescence.
   3452..3485    -  protein_bind   lox2272: Cre-mediated recombination occurs in the 8-bp core sequence (GGATACTT). lox2272 sites are compatible with each other, but incompatible with loxP or loxN sites (Lee and Saito, 1988). Cre recombinase
   3486..3535    -  intron         β-globin intron (fragment): internally truncated intron from human β-globin
   3536..3569    -  protein_bind   loxP: Cre-mediated recombination occurs in the 8-bp core sequence (GCATACAT). Cre recombinase
   3589..4177    +  misc_feature   WPRE: woodchuck hepatitis virus posttranscriptional regulatory element
   4190..4414    +  polyA_signal   bGH poly(A) signal: bovine growth hormone polyadenylation signal
   4422..4562    +  repeat_region  AAV2 ITR: inverted terminal repeat of adeno-associated virus serotype 2 inverted
   4567..4618    -  misc_feature   bom (fragment): basis of mobility region from pBR322
   4637..5092    +  rep_origin     f1 ori (sequence partly withheld): f1 bacteriophage origin of replication; arrow indicates direction of (+) strand synthesis
   5093..5142    -  misc_feature   bom (fragment): basis of mobility region from pBR322
   5244..5279    -  CDS            rop (fragment): Rop protein, which maintains plasmids at low copy number; rop
   5374..5478    +  promoter       AmpR promoter: bla
   5479..6339    +  CDS            AmpR: β-lactamase; bla; confers resistance to ampicillin, carbenicillin, and related antibiotics
   6510..7098    +  rep_origin     ori: high-copy-number ColE1/pMB1/pBR322/pUC origin of replication
   7171..7198    +  repeat_region  AAV2 ITR (fragment): inverted terminal repeat of adeno-associated virus serotype 2 inverted
   7227..7254    +  repeat_region  AAV2 ITR (fragment): inverted terminal repeat of adeno-associated virus serotype 2 inverted
   7317..7383    +  CDS            small t antigen (fragment): SV40 (simian virus 40) small t antigen
>Addgene plasmid #111585 | pAAV-EWB-DIO-myriRFP670V5-P2A-post-eGRASP | addgene full sequence | sequence record 212635 | Addgene NGS Result
GGCTCCGGTGCCCGTCAGTGGGCAGAGCGCACATCGCCCACAGTCCCCGAGAAGTTGGGGGGAGGGGTCG
GCAATTGAACCGGTGCCTAGAGAAGGTGGCGCGGGGTAAACTGGGAAAGTGATGTCGTGTACTGGCTCCG
CCTTTTTCCCGAGGGTGGGGGAGAACCGTATATAAGTGCAGTAGTCGCCGTGAACGTTCTTTTTCGCAAC
GGGTTTGCCGCCAGAACACAGGTAAGTGCCGTGTGTGGTTCCCGCGGGCCTGGCCTCTTTACGGGTTATG
GCCCTTGCGTGCCTTGAATTACTTCCACCTGGCTGCAGTACGTGATTCTTGATCCCGAGCTTCGGGTTGG
AAGTGGGTGGGAGAGTTCGAGGCCTTGCGCTTAAGGAGCCCCTTCGCCTCGTGCTTGAGTTGAGGCCTGG
CCTGGGCGCTGGGGCCGCCGCGTGCGAATCTGGTGGCACCTTCGCGCCTGTCTCGCTGCTTTCGATAAGT
CTCTAGCCATTTAAAATTTTTGATGACCTGCTGCGACGCTTTTTTTCTGGCAAGATAGTCTTGTAAATGC
GGGCCAAGATCTGCACACTGGTATTTCGGTTTTTGGGGCCGCGGGCGGCGACGGGGCCCGTGCGTCCCAG
CGCACATGTTCGGCGAGGCGGGGCCTGCGAGCGCGGCCACCGAGAATCGGACGGGGGTAGTCTCAAGCTG
GCCGGCCTGCTCTGGTGCCTGGCCTCGCGCCGCCGTGTATCGCCCCGCCCTGGGCGGCAAGGCTGGCCCG
GTCGGCACCAGTTGCGTGAGCGGAAAGATGGCCGCTTCCCGGCCCTGCTGCAGGGAGCTCAAAATGGAGG
ACGCGGCGCTCGGGAGAGCGGGCGGGTGAGTCACCCACACAAAGGAAAAGGGCCTTTCCGTCCTCAGCCG
TCGCTTCATGTGACTCCACGGAGTACCGGGCGCCGTCCAGGCACCTCGATTAGTTCTCGAGCTTTTGGAG
TACGTCGTCTTTAGGTTGGGGGGAGGGGTTTTATGCGATGGAGTTTCCCCACACTGAGTGGGTGGAGACT
GAAGTTAGGCCAGCTTGGCACTTGATGTAATTCTCCTTGGAATTTGCCCTTTTTGAGTTTGGATCTTGGT
TCATTCTCAAGCCTCAGACAGTGGTTCAAAGTTTTTTTCTTCCATTTCAGGTGTCGTGAGGTACCGGATC
CTCTAGAGTCGACTCCGGAATAACTTCGTATAGGATACTTTATACGAAGTTATGCAGAATGGTAGCTGGA
TTGTAGCTGCTATTAGCAATATGAAACCTCTTAATAACTTCGTATAGCATACATTATACGAAGTTATGGC
GCGCCTTAGCTGTGGGAGTGGGGGTGTGGATGCGGATGAGGGAGAGTATTATTCTGTCCACCAGTGAATG
TGTTGAAAGTGTGGAGAGGCTGGATTCCTGGAATAGTGTTGGGAATCATGGTTATGGTATTGGGTGTCAT
CAGGGGAATGTCGTCTGGGCTTCGGCGCATTGCCAGGGTATAGTCCGGAGGGCATGCTGTCCTCAGCACC
ACCTCATGGGGATGGATGGATTCACACTCGTGGTCCAGGTCTGTGTGTTTCATCTGAAGACTCATGATCT
CCTCCTCAGGTGCGTGCGTAAGATCATTGGTTGTAGTTCGTTGCGGACTACATCTCCTATGTACGTCGTG
GCGCCTTTTGTCCTTCTTGTAATAGAGGGCCGCGAAAGCCAGAATGTTCAGGAAAAGCAGGGAAGCTCCT
ACAGCTATGGTCACGGACAGCTCTGTGCTGTAGTCCCTTTGGTCTACGCTAAATGGACTAGGCTGTTGTT
TGGGGTCGTCTTGCTTAGCGGTTGGAAATGCGCTGGTCACAGGGGTTGAGTTTTTCCGAGTTGGTCGAAG
GGTGATGTCAGTGCTTGGGACCTTGGTGGTTGTACTTGTGTATTGGCTGATGTCATTGAGGTTATGCAAG
TGGGGCACCAGCTCGAGGGTACCGCTTCCGCCTCCGGAGCCTCCTCCTGTGATTCCAGCAGCGTTCACGT
ACTCGTGCAGCACCATGTGGTCTCTTCCGGAGCCTCCTCCGCTGCCTCCACCGGTGCTGTTGACAGGTGT
GATGTAGTTGCTAGGGACCCAGCCCTGGCCGTTCTTGGTCTGGGCCTCGCACCACTCGCCGTTGTGGTTG
TAGCCCAGGACTCTCAGCTTCTCGCCCTTGGTGATGCTCAGGGTGTTGTCGCCAGAGGCGACGAAGTCGT
ACAGGGCGACGAACAGGTTAGGGTCGTTGCCTCCGACCGGTGCGTCGCCGGTGCTGCCGGGCACCCAGAG
CAGCAGCACCCATAGCAGGAGGGTGTCGGTCTCAGGTCCAGGGTTCTCCTCCACGTCTCCAGCCTGCTTC
AGCAGGCTGAAGTTAGTAGCTCCGCTTCCTGTAGAGTCCAGTCCCAGCAGAGGATTAGGGATAGGCTTGC
CGGATCCGCGTTGGTGGTGGGCGGCGGTGAAGTGCAGCGATAAGAAGTCGGCGAACATTTCGGCCGCGAC
GCGCTGCGCCATCGGCACGGCACGCGGCTCGTAATGATGACAGATGATCAATCCCCATAGCGTGCCGTCA
ATGATGATCGACAGCGACATCGAGGCGCTGACGCCCATGTTCCGCAGAAATTCGAGATGGCAGGGCGAGA
TGCTGCGCAGGTGCGCGAACGACAGATCGAGCGCGGCGCCGGAGGCGTCGTGCTCGGGCACGATCCGGCT
GCTGATGCCGCGCGAATCCGAGACCACGCGGATCGCGTTCTTCAAGTACAGTAGCCGCGCCTGCTGCGGG
ACCAGCGACGCCGGAAAGTGCTGACCGAGAAAGCTCTCGAGGTCGCTGCGCTTCGCCTCGCCGATCACCA
TCCCGGAGCCGTCGTCCGCGAAGCGGTACAACATCACGCGGTGATAGCCGAGCATCGCCTGCAGATAGCG
CGGCACCCGTGCGGCCATCTCTTCGAGCGACTTCAGTTCTTTGGTGCGCGCGATGATCTGCCGCGTCAGC
CGCAGCGGATTGTCGGCCTGTTCGGCCGCCGCAGGCTCGAACTCGATGATCGATGTACCGTCATGGCGAT
GCAGTGAGATGTCGAAGGTGCGGCCGGTCAGGCCGTCGCGCCAACCGAAGATCAGCGCCGGTCGCTTTGG
ATCGGAGGACTGCGCCAGTGCGTTGCGCAGCGCATGGGCTTCGGTCTCGCCGAAGTAATCGGCGAGTAGC
TCACCGACCCGCGGAGTTTCGCGTCCAAAGAACGCGCCGGCATTTTCCGTAATGCGCGTGATCCGCACCG
CCTGCGCGTCGCAGGCTAGCAGGCAGCCGCACGGCTGAATGCTGCCGGGGATGTGGATCGGCTCGCGATC
GCAGGAGGTGAGATCGACCTTACGCGCAGAGCCTCCTGTCAGCTTGGTAGCCTCCTTGTCCTTACACTGC
ACACAGCCCATGGTGGCTAGAATAACTTCGTATAAAGTATCCTATACGAAGTTATTTGCCTTAACCCAGA
AATTATCACTGTTATTCTTTAGAATGGTGCAAAGAATAACTTCGTATAATGTATGCTATACGAAGTTATG
AATTCCTGCAGCCCCGATAATCAACCTCTGGATTACAAAATTTGTGAAAGATTGACTGGTATTCTTAACT
ATGTTGCTCCTTTTACGCTATGTGGATACGCTGCTTTAATGCCTTTGTATCATGCTATTGCTTCCCGTAT
GGCTTTCATTTTCTCCTCCTTGTATAAATCCTGGTTGCTGTCTCTTTATGAGGAGTTGTGGCCCGTTGTC
AGGCAACGTGGCGTGGTGTGCACTGTGTTTGCTGACGCAACCCCCACTGGTTGGGGCATTGCCACCACCT
GTCAGCTCCTTTCCGGGACTTTCGCTTTCCCCCTCCCTATTGCCACGGCGGAACTCATCGCCGCCTGCCT
TGCCCGCTGCTGGACAGGGGCTCGGCTGTTGGGCACTGACAATTCCGTGGTGTTGTCGGGGAAATCATCG
TCCTTTCCTTGGCTGCTCGCCTGTGTTGCCACCTGGATTCTGCGCGGGACGTCCTTCTGCTACGTCCCTT
CGGCCCTCAATCCAGCGGACCTTCCTTCCCGCGGCCTGCTGCCGGCTCTGCGGCCTCTTCCGCGTCTTCG
CCTTCGCCCTCAGACGAGTCGGATCTCCCTTTGGGCCGCCTCCCCGCATCGGGGGGATCCTGTGCCTTCT
AGTTGCCAGCCATCTGTTGTTTGCCCCTCCCCCGTGCCTTCCTTGACCCTGGAAGGTGCCACTCCCACTG
TCCTTTCCTAATAAAATGAGGAAATTGCATCGCATTGTCTGAGTAGGTGTCATTCTATTCTGGGGGGTGG
GGTGGGGCAGGACAGCAAGGGGGAGGATTGGGAAGACAATAGCAGGCATGCTGGGGATGCGGTGGGCTCT
ATGGCGGCCGCAGGAACCCCTAGTGATGGAGTTGGCCACTCCCTCTCTGCGCGCTCGCTCGCTCACTGAG
GCCGGGCGACCAAAGGTCGCCCGACGCCCGGGCTTTGCCCGGGCGGCCTCAGTGAGCGAGCGAGCGCGCA
GCTGCCTGCAGGGGCGCCTGATGCGGTATTTTCTCCTTACGCATCTGTGCGGTATTTCACACCGCATA
[95 nt withheld, positions 4619-4713]
T
[46 nt withheld, positions 4715-4760]
C
[141 nt withheld, positions 4762-4902]
CCTTTGACGTTGGAGTCCACGTTCTTT
[37 nt withheld, positions 4930-4966]
ACTCTATCTCGGGCTATTCTTTTGATTTATAAGGGATTTTGCCGATTTCGGTCTATTGGTTAAAAAATGA
GCTGATTTAACAAAAATTTAACGCGAATTTTAACAAAATATTAACGTTTACAATTTTATGGTGCACTCTC
AGTACAATCTGCTCTGATGCCGCATAGTTAAGCCAGCCCCGACACCCGCCAACACCCGCTGACGCGCCCT
GACGGGCTTGTCTGCTCCCGGCATCCGCTTACAGACAAGCTGTGACCGTCTCCGGGAGCTGCATGTGTCA
GAGGTTTTCACCGTCATCACCGAAACGCGCGAGACGAAAGGGCCTCGTGATACGCCTATTTTTATAGGTT
AATGTCATGATAATAATGGTTTCTTAGACGTCAGGTGGCACTTTTCGGGGAAATGTGCGCGGAACCCCTA
TTTGTTTATTTTTCTAAATACATTCAAATATGTATCCGCTCATGAGACAATAACCCTGATAAATGCTTCA
ATAATATTGAAAAAGGAAGAGTATGAGTATTCAACATTTCCGTGTCGCCCTTATTCCCTTTTTTGCGGCA
TTTTGCCTTCCTGTTTTTGCTCACCCAGAAACGCTGGTGAAAGTAAAAGATGCTGAAGATCAGTTGGGTG
CACGAGTGGGTTACATCGAACTGGATCTCAACAGCGGTAAGATCCTTGAGAGTTTTCGCCCCGAAGAACG
TTTTCCAATGATGAGCACTTTTAAAGTTCTGCTATGTGGCGCGGTATTATCCCGTATTGACGCCGGGCAA
GAGCAACTCGGTCGCCGCATACACTATTCTCAGAATGACTTGGTTGAGTACTCACCAGTCACAGAAAAGC
ATCTTACGGATGGCATGACAGTAAGAGAATTATGCAGTGCTGCCATAACCATGAGTGATAACACTGCGGC
CAACTTACTTCTGACAACGATCGGAGGACCGAAGGAGCTAACCGCTTTTTTGCACAACATGGGGGATCAT
GTAACTCGCCTTGATCGTTGGGAACCGGAGCTGAATGAAGCCATACCAAACGACGAGCGTGACACCACGA
TGCCTGTAGCAATGGCAACAACGTTGCGCAAACTATTAACTGGCGAACTACTTACTCTAGCTTCCCGGCA
ACAATTAATAGACTGGATGGAGGCGGATAAAGTTGCAGGACCACTTCTGCGCTCGGCCCTTCCGGCTGGC
TGGTTTATTGCTGATAAATCTGGAGCCGGTGAGCGTGGGTCTCGCGGTATCATTGCAGCACTGGGGCCAG
ATGGTAAGCCCTCCCGTATCGTAGTTATCTACACGACGGGGAGTCAGGCAACTATGGATGAACGAAATAG
ACAGATCGCTGAGATAGGTGCCTCACTGATTAAGCATTGGTAACTGTCAGACCAAGTTTACTCATATATA
CTTTAGATTGATTTAAAACTTCATTTTTAATTTAAAAGGATCTAGGTGAAGATCCTTTTTGATAATCTCA
TGACCAAAATCCCTTAACGTGAGTTTTCGTTCCACTGAGCGTCAGACCCCGTAGAAAAGATCAAAGGATC
TTCTTGAGATCCTTTTTTTCTGCGCGTAATCTGCTGCTTGCAAACAAAAAAACCACCGCTACCAGCGGTG
GTTTGTTTGCCGGATCAAGAGCTACCAACTCTTTTTCCGAAGGTAACTGGCTTCAGCAGAGCGCAGATAC
CAAATACTGTTCTTCTAGTGTAGCCGTAGTTAGGCCACCACTTCAAGAACTCTGTAGCACCGCCTACATA
CCTCGCTCTGCTAATCCTGTTACCAGTGGCTGCTGCCAGTGGCGATAAGTCGTGTCTTACCGGGTTGGAC
TCAAGACGATAGTTACCGGATAAGGCGCAGCGGTCGGGCTGAACGGGGGGTTCGTGCACACAGCCCAGCT
TGGAGCGAACGACCTACACCGAACTGAGATACCTACAGCGTGAGCTATGAGAAAGCGCCACGCTTCCCGA
AGGGAGAAAGGCGGACAGGTATCCGGTAAGCGGCAGGGTCGGAACAGGAGAGCGCACGAGGGAGCTTCCA
GGGGGAAACGCCTGGTATCTTTATAGTCCTGTCGGGTTTCGCCACCTCTGACTTGAGCGTCGATTTTTGT
GATGCTCGTCAGGGGGGCGGAGCCTATGGAAAAACGCCAGCAACGCGGCCTTTTTACGGTTCCTGGCCTT
TTGCTGGCCTTTTGCTCACATGTCCTGCAGGCAGCTGCGCGCTCGCTCGCTCACTGAGGCCGCCCGGGCG
TCGGGCGACCTTTGGTCGCCCGGCCTCAGTGAGCGAGCGAGCGCGCAGAGAGGGAGTGGCCAACTCCATC
ACTAGGGGTTCCTGCGGCCGCACGCGTAAGCTTTGCAAAGATGGATAAAGTTTTAAACAGAGAGGAATCT
TTGCAGCTAATGGACCTTCTAGGTCTTGAAAGGAGTGGGAATT
